>Addgene plasmid #136213 | pCDNA4.TO-ORF53-2xCSTREP | addgene full sequence | sequence record 267584 | Addgene NGS Result
GACGGATCGGGAGATCTCCCGATCCCCTATGGTGCACTCTCAGTACAATCTGCTCTGATGCCGCATAGTT
AAGCCAGTATCTGCTCCCTGCTTGTGTGTTGGAGGTCGCTGAGTAGTGCGCGAGCAAAATTTAAGCTACA
ACAAGGCAAGGCTTGACCGACAATTGCATGAAGAATCTGCTTAGGGTTAGGCGTTTTGCGCTGCTTCGCG
ATGTACGGGCCAGATATACGCGTTGACATTGATTATTGACTAGTTATTAATAGTAATCAATTACGGGGTC
ATTAGTTCATAGCCCATATATGGAGTTCCGCGTTACATAACTTACGGTAAATGGCCCGCCTGGCTGACCG
CCCAACGACCCCCGCCCATTGACGTCAATAATGACGTATGTTCCCATAGTAACGCCAATAGGGACTTTCC
ATTGACGTCAATGGGTGGAGTATTTACGGTAAACTGCCCACTTGGCAGTACATCAAGTGTATCATATGCC
AAGTACGCCCCCTATTGACGTCAATGACGGTAAATGGCCCGCCTGGCATTATGCCCAGTACATGACCTTA
TGGGACTTTCCTACTTGGCAGTACATCTACGTATTAGTCATCGCTATTACCATGGTGATGCGGTTTTGGC
AGTACATCAATGGGCGTGGATAGCGGTTTGACTCACGGGGATTTCCAAGTCTCCACCCCATTGACGTCAA
TGGGAGTTTGTTTTGGCACCAAAATCAACGGGACTTTCCAAAATGTCGTAACAACTCCGCCCCATTGACG
CAAATGGGCGGTAGGCGTGTACGGTGGGAGGTCTATATAAGCAGAGCTCTCCCTATCAGTGATAGAGATC
TCCCTATCAGTGATAGAGATCGTCGACGAGCTCGTTTAGTGAACCGTCAGATCGCCTGGAGACGCCATCC
ACGCTGTTTTGACCTCCATAGAAGACACCGGGACCGATCCAGCCTCCGGACTCTAGCGTTTAAACTTAAG
CTTGGTACCGAGCTCGGATCCACTAGTCCAGTGTGGTGGAATTCATGACAGCGTCCACGGTGGCCCTGGC
TTTATTTGTGGCCTCGATACTAGGTCACTGCTGGGTTACGGCCAACTCGACAGGTGTCGCATCATCTACA
GAGCGTTCTAGTCCCAGTACGGCTGGGCTCAGCGCCAGGCCTTCGCCCGGTCCCACATCAGTCACTACCC
CAGGATTCTATGACGTTGCTTGTTCCGCGGATAGTTTTAGCCCCTCCCTTTCTAGCTTTTCTAGCGTCTG
GGCCTTGATTAACGCGTTACTAGTCGTCGTGGCCACATTTTTCTATCTGGTATATCTTTGTTTTTTCAAG
TTTGTGGACGAGGTGGTCCATGCATCGGGGCGGCCGCTCGAGGGAGGCGGTGGATGGAGCCACCCCCAGT
TCGAGAAGGGCGGCGGCAGCGGCGGCGGCAGCGGCGGCGGCAGCTGGAGCCACCCCCAGTTCGAGAAGGG
GCCCGTTTAAACCCGCTGATCAGCCTCGACTGTGCCTTCTAGTTGCCAGCCATCTGTTGTTTGCCCCTCC
CCCGTGCCTTCCTTGACCCTGGAAGGTGCCACTCCCACTGTCCTTTCCTAATAAAATGAGGAAATTGCAT
CGCATTGTCTGAGTAGGTGTCATTCTATTCTGGGGGGTGGGGTGGGGCAGGACAGCAAGGGGGAGGATTG
GGAAGACAATAGCAGGCATGCTGGGGATGCGGTGGGCTCTATGGCTTCTGAGGCGGAAAGAACCAGCTGG
GGCTCTAGGGGGTATCCCC
[124 nt withheld, positions 1770-1893]
C
[91 nt withheld, positions 1895-1985]
A
[49 nt withheld, positions 1987-2035]
CCTTTGACGTTGGAGTCCACGTTCTTT
[37 nt withheld, positions 2063-2099]
ACCCTATCTCGGTCTATTCTTTTGATTTATAAGGGATTTTGCCGATTTCGGCCTATTGGTTAAAAAATGA
GCTGATTTAACAAAAATTTAACGCGAATTAATTCTGTGGAATGTGTGTCAGTTAGGGTGTGGAAAGTCCC
CAGGCTCCCCAGCAGGCAGAAGTATGCAAAGCATGCATCTCAATTAGTCAGCAACCAGGTGTGGAAAGTC
CCCAGGCTCCCCAGCAGGCAGAAGTATGCAAAGCATGCATCTCAATTAGTCAGCAACCATAGTCCCGCCC
CTAACTCCGCCCATCCCGCCCCTAACTCCGCCCAGTTCCGCCCATTCTCCGCCCCATGGCTGACTAATTT
TTTTTATTTATGCAGAGGCCGAGGCCGCCTCTGCCTCTGAGCTATTCCAGAAGTAGTGAGGAGGCTTTTT
TGGAGGCCTAGGCTTTTGCAAAAAGCTCCCGGGAGCTTGTATATCCATTTTCGGATCTGATCAGCACGTG
TTGACAATTAATCATCGGCATAGTATATCGGCATAGTATAATACGACAAGGTGAGGAACTAAACCATGGC
CAAGTTGACCAGTGCCGTTCCGGTGCTCACCGCGCGCGACGTCGCCGGAGCGGTCGAGTTCTGGACCGAC
CGGCTCGGGTTCTCCCGGGACTTCGTGGAGGACGACTTCGCCGGTGTGGTCCGGGACGACGTGACCCTGT
TCATCAGCGCGGTCCAGGACCAGGTGGTGCCGGACAACACCCTGGCCTGGGTGTGGGTGCGCGGCCTGGA
CGAGCTGTACGCCGAGTGGTCGGAGGTCGTGTCCACGAACTTCCGGGACGCCTCCGGGCCGGCCATGACC
GAGATCGGCGAGCAGCCGTGGGGGCGGGAGTTCGCCCTGCGCGACCCGGCCGGCAACTGCGTGCACTTCG
TGGCCGAGGAGCAGGACTGACACGTGCTACGAGATTTCGATTCCACCGCCGCCTTCTATGAAAGGTTGGG
CTTCGGAATCGTTTTCCGGGACGCCGGCTGGATGATCCTCCAGCGCGGGGATCTCATGCTGGAGTTCTTC
GCCCACCCCAACTTGTTTATTGCAGCTTATAATGGTTACAAATAAAGCAATAGCATCACAAATTTCACAA
ATAAAGCATTTTTTTCACTGCATTCTAGTTGTGGTTTGTCCAAACTCATCAATGTATCTTATCATGTCTG
TATACCGTCGACCTCTAGCTAGAGCTTGGCGTAATCATGGTCATAGCTGTTTCCTGTGTGAAATTGTTAT
CCGCTCACAATTCCACACAACATACGAGCCGGAAGCATAAAGTGTAAAGCCTGGGGTGCCTAATGAGTGA
GCTAACTCACATTAATTGCGTTGCGCTCACTGCCCGCTTTCCAGTCGGGAAACCTGTCGTGCCAGCTGCA
TTAATGAATCGGCCAACGCGCGGGGAGAGGCGGTTTGCGTATTGGGCGCTCTTCCGCTTCCTCGCTCACT
GACTCGCTGCGCTCGGTCGTTCGGCTGCGGCGAGCGGTATCAGCTCACTCAAAGGCGGTAATACGGTTAT
CCACAGAATCAGGGGATAACGCAGGAAAGAACATGTGAGCAAAAGGCCAGCAAAAGGCCAGGAACCGTAA
AAAGGCCGCGTTGCTGGCGTTTTTCCATAGGCTCCGCCCCCCTGACGAGCATCACAAAAATCGACGCTCA
AGTCAGAGGTGGCGAAACCCGACAGGACTATAAAGATACCAGGCGTTTCCCCCTGGAAGCTCCCTCGTGC
GCTCTCCTGTTCCGACCCTGCCGCTTACCGGATACCTGTCCGCCTTTCTCCCTTCGGGAAGCGTGGCGCT
TTCTCATAGCTCACGCTGTAGGTATCTCAGTTCGGTGTAGGTCGTTCGCTCCAAGCTGGGCTGTGTGCAC
GAACCCCCCGTTCAGCCCGACCGCTGCGCCTTATCCGGTAACTATCGTCTTGAGTCCAACCCGGTAAGAC
ACGACTTATCGCCACTGGCAGCAGCCACTGGTAACAGGATTAGCAGAGCGAGGTATGTAGGCGGTGCTAC
AGAGTTCTTGAAGTGGTGGCCTAACTACGGCTACACTAGAAGAACAGTATTTGGTATCTGCGCTCTGCTG
AAGCCAGTTACCTTCGGAAAAAGAGTTGGTAGCTCTTGATCCGGCAAACAAACCACCGCTGGTAGCGGTG
GTTTTTTTGTTTGCAAGCAGCAGATTACGCGCAGAAAAAAAGGATCTCAAGAAGATCCTTTGATCTTTTC
TACGGGGTCTGACGCTCAGTGGAACGAAAACTCACGTTAAGGGATTTTGGTCATGAGATTATCAAAAAGG
ATCTTCACCTAGATCCTTTTAAATTAAAAATGAAGTTTTAAATCAATCTAAAGTATATATGAGTAAACTT
GGTCTGACAGTTACCAATGCTTAATCAGTGAGGCACCTATCTCAGCGATCTGTCTATTTCGTTCATCCAT
AGTTGCCTGACTCCCCGTCGTGTAGATAACTACGATACGGGAGGGCTTACCATCTGGCCCCAGTGCTGCA
ATGATACCGCGAGACCCACGCTCACCGGCTCCAGATTTATCAGCAATAAACCAGCCAGCCGGAAGGGCCG
AGCGCAGAAGTGGTCCTGCAACTTTATCCGCCTCCATCCAGTCTATTAATTGTTGCCGGGAAGCTAGAGT
AAGTAGTTCGCCAGTTAATAGTTTGCGCAACGTTGTTGCCATTGCTACAGGCATCGTGGTGTCACGCTCG
TCGTTTGGTATGGCTTCATTCAGCTCCGGTTCCCAACGATCAAGGCGAGTTACATGATCCCCCATGTTGT
GCAAAAAAGCGGTTAGCTCCTTCGGTCCTCCGATCGTTGTCAGAAGTAAGTTGGCCGCAGTGTTATCACT
CATGGTTATGGCAGCACTGCATAATTCTCTTACTGTCATGCCATCCGTAAGATGCTTTTCTGTGACTGGT
GAGTACTCAACCAAGTCATTCTGAGAATAGTGTATGCGGCGACCGAGTTGCTCTTGCCCGGCGTCAATAC
GGGATAATACCGCGCCACATAGCAGAACTTTAAAAGTGCTCATCATTGGAAAACGTTCTTCGGGGCGAAA
ACTCTCAAGGATCTTACCGCTGTTGAGATCCAGTTCGATGTAACCCACTCGTGCACCCAACTGATCTTCA
GCATCTTTTACTTTCACCAGCGTTTCTGGGTGAGCAAAAACAGGAAGGCAAAATGCCGCAAAAAAGGGAA
TAAGGGCGACACGGAAATGTTGAATACTCATACTCTTCCTTTTTCAATATTATTGAAGCATTTATCAGGG
TTATTGTCTCATGAGCGGATACATATTTGAATGTATTTAGAAAAATAAACAAATAGGGGTTCCGCGCACA
TTTCCCCGAAAAGTGCCACCTGACGTC
Features (pLannotate 1.2.2; 22 found; start..end, strand, type, name):
     28..80      -  misc_feature   bom (fragment): basis of mobility region from pBR322
    235..614     +  enhancer       CMV enhancer: human cytomegalovirus immediate early enhancer
    615..818     +  promoter       CMV promoter: human cytomegalovirus (CMV) immediate early promoter
    820..839     +  promoter       PLtetO-1 promoter (fragment): modified phage lambda PL promoter with tet operator sites (Lutz and Bujard, 1997)
    841..860     +  promoter       PLtetO-1 promoter (fragment): modified phage lambda PL promoter with tet operator sites (Lutz and Bujard, 1997)
    868..901     +  promoter       TRE3GV promoter (fragment): 3rd-generation Tet-responsive promoter that can be activated by binding of Tet-On® 3G, optimized for retroviral and lentiviral vectors
   1025..1354    +  CDS            gN: GN_HHV8P - Also known as ORF53. Experimental evidence at protein level: Swiss-Prot protein existence level 1. Envelope glycoprotein necessary for proper maturation of gM and modulation of its membrane fusion activity. Plays also a critical role in virion morphogenesis. From Human herpesvirus 8 type P (isolate GK18) (HHV-8) (Kaposi's sarcoma-associated herpesvirus).
   1500..1724    +  polyA_signal   bGH poly(A) signal: bovine growth hormone polyadenylation signal
   1728..1749    +  promoter       SV40 promoter (fragment): SV40 enhancer and early promoter
   1770..2198    +  rep_origin     f1 ori (sequence partly withheld): f1 bacteriophage origin of replication; arrow indicates direction of (+) strand synthesis
   2212..2541    +  promoter       SV40 promoter: SV40 enhancer and early promoter
   2589..2636    +  promoter       EM7 promoter: synthetic bacterial promoter&nbsp
   2655..3029    +  CDS            BleoR: antibiotic-binding protein; Sh ble from Streptoalloteichus hindustanus; confers resistance to bleomycin, phleomycin, and Zeocin™
   3039..3164    +  CDS            ble (fragment): BLE_KLEPN - Experimental evidence at protein level: Swiss-Prot protein existence level 1. Binding protein with a strong affinity to the bleomycin family of antibiotics. Binds to CL990; an antimitotic-antibiotic compound. From Klebsiella pneumoniae.
   3159..3280    +  polyA_signal   SV40 poly(A) signal: SV40 polyadenylation signal
   3353..3369    -  protein_bind   lac operator: The lac repressor binds to the lac operator to inhibit transcription in E. coli. This inhibition can be relieved by adding lactose or isopropyl-β-D-thiogalactopyranoside (IPTG). lac repressor encoded by lacI
   3377..3407    -  promoter       lac promoter: promoter for the E. coli lac operon
   3422..3443    -  protein_bind   CAP binding site: CAP binding activates transcription in the presence of cAMP. E. coli catabolite activator protein
   3456..3548    -  CDS            lacI (fragment): lac repressor; lacI; The lac repressor binds to the lac operator to inhibit transcription in E. coli. This inhibition can be relieved by adding lactose or isopropyl-β-D-thiogalactopyranoside (IPTG).
   3731..4319    -  rep_origin     ori: high-copy-number ColE1/pMB1/pBR322/pUC origin of replication
   4490..5350    -  CDS            AmpR: β-lactamase; bla; confers resistance to ampicillin, carbenicillin, and related antibiotics
   5351..5455    -  promoter       AmpR promoter: bla
