[The description below was written by a language model from this plasmid's Addgene catalogue record and pLannotate feature annotations shown in this document.]
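Description:
pCDNA4.TO-ORF53-2xCSTREP is a mammalian expression plasmid built on the Invitrogen pcDNA4/TO backbone that produces ORF53 of Kaposi's sarcoma-associated herpesvirus (KSHV) with a C-terminal tandem Strep tag. ORF53 encodes glycoprotein N (gN), an envelope glycoprotein needed for proper maturation of gM, modulation of its membrane fusion activity, and virion morphogenesis. The coding sequence was derived from cDNA of reactivated TREx BCBL-1-RTA cells. Automated annotation of the 5,486 nt sequence identifies the gN open reading frame but does not call the Strep tag. The tag is known from the name and stated purpose, and presumably lies in the unannotated stretch between the ORF and the polyadenylation signal.

Expression is driven by the human CMV immediate early enhancer and promoter, followed by short tet operator matches (annotated as PLtetO-1 and TRE3GV fragments). These correspond to the tetracycline operator sites of the TO backbone: transcription is repressed in cells expressing the Tet repressor and induced by tetracycline or doxycycline, while it is constitutive in cells lacking the repressor. A bovine growth hormone poly(A) signal terminates the transcript. A separate cassette places the Sh ble gene under the SV40 early promoter and the bacterial EM7 promoter, with an SV40 poly(A) signal, allowing Zeocin selection of stable mammalian lines. In E. coli the plasmid is maintained by a high-copy ColE1/pUC origin and ampicillin resistance, and an f1 origin is also present.

The construct belongs to a set of Strep-tagged KSHV ORFs made for mapping herpesvirus-host protein complexes, so its main use is affinity purification of ORF53 and its interacting proteins from transfected cells.
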