Addgene plasmid #136213: pCDNA4.TO-ORF53-2xCSTREP
Purpose: Expresses C-terminally strep tagged Kaposi's Sarcoma Associated Herpesvirus (KSHV) ORF53
Depositing lab: Britt Glaunsinger. Depositing organization: University of California, Berkeley. Publication: Global mapping of herpesvirus-host protein complexes reveals a transcription strategy for late genes. Davis ZH, Verschueren E, Jang GM, Kleffman K, Johnson JR, Park J, Von Dollen J, Maher MC, Johnson T, Newton W, Jager S, Shales M, Horner J, Hernandez RD, Krogan NJ, Glaunsinger BA. Mol Cell. 2015 Jan 22;57(2):349-60. doi: 10.1016/j.molcel.2014.11.026. Epub 2014 Dec 24. PubMed 25544563.
Backbone
  Vector backbone: pCDNA4.TO
  Backbone manufacturer: Invitrogen
  Vector type: Mammalian Expression
  Selectable markers: Zeocin
Growth in bacteria
  Bacterial resistance: Ampicillin, 100 μg/mL
  Growth temperature: 37°C
  Growth strain: DH5alpha
  Copy number: High Copy
Gene/Insert
  Gene/Insert name: ORF53
  Species: Kaposi's sarcoma-associated herpesvirus (KSHV)
  Promoter: CMV
  Cloning method: Restriction Enzyme; 5′ cloning site Unknown (unknown if destroyed)
  Sequencing primers: 5′ CGCAAATGGGCGGTAGGCGTG; 3′ TAGAAGGCACAGTCGAGGCT
Resource information
  A portion of this plasmid was derived from a plasmid made by: cDNA of reactivated TREx BCBL-1-RTA cells
Terms and licenses: Academic/Nonprofit Terms; Industry Terms: Not Available to Industry
How to cite: pCDNA4.TO-ORF53-2xCSTREP was a gift from Britt Glaunsinger (Addgene plasmid # 136213 ; http://n2t.net/addgene:136213 ; RRID:Addgene_136213)
